>Addgene plasmid #176952 | S100B_pcDNA6.2/EmGFP-Bsd | addgene full sequence | sequence record 349706 | Addgene NGS Result
GACATTGATTATTGACTAGTTATTAATAGTAATCAATTACGGGGTCATTAGTTCATAGCCCATATATGGA
GTTCCGCGTTACATAACTTACGGTAAATGGCCCGCCTGGCTGACCGCCCAACGACCCCCGCCCATTGACG
TCAATAATGACGTATGTTCCCATAGTAACGCCAATAGGGACTTTCCATTGACGTCAATGGGTGGAGTATT
TACGGTAAACTGCCCACTTGGCAGTACATCAAGTGTATCATATGCCAAGTACGCCCCCTATTGACGTCAA
TGACGGTAAATGGCCCGCCTGGCATTATGCCCAGTACATGACCTTATGGGACTTTCCTACTTGGCAGTAC
ATCTACGTATTAGTCATCGCTATTACCATGGTGATGCGGTTTTGGCAGTACATCAATGGGCGTGGATAGC
GGTTTGACTCACGGGGATTTCCAAGTCTCCACCCCATTGACGTCAATGGGAGTTTGTTTTGGCACCAAAA
TCAACGGGACTTTCCAAAATGTCGTAACAACTCCGCCCCATTGACGCAAATGGGCGGTAGGCGTGTACGG
TGGGAGGTCTATATAAGCAGAGCTCTCTGGCTAACTAGAGAACCCACTGCTTACTGGCTTATCGAAATTA
ATACGACTCACTATAGGGAGACCCAAGCTGGCTAGTTAAGCTATCAACAAGTTTGTACAAAAAAGCAGGC
ACCATGTCTGAGCTGGAGAAGGCCATGGTGGCCCTCATCGACGTTTTCCACCAATATTCTGGAAGGGAGG
GAGACAAGCACAAGCTGAAGAAATCCGAACTCAAGGAGCTCATCAACAATGAGCTTTCCCATTTCTTAGA
GGAAATCAAAGAGCAGGAGGTTGTGGACAAAGTCATGGAAACACTGGACAATGATGGAGACGGCGAATGT
GACTTCCAGGAATTCATGGCCTTTGTTGCCATGGTTACTACTGCCTGCCACGAGTTCTTTGAACATGAGT
AGAACCCAGCTTTCTTGTACAAAGTGGTTGATCTAGAGGGCCCGCGGTTCGAAGGTAAGCCTATCCCTAA
CCCTCTCCTCGGTCTCGATTCTACGCGTACCGGTTAGTAATGAGTTTAAACGGGGGAGGCTAACTGAAAC
ACGGAAGGAGACAATACCGGAAGGAACCCGCGCTATGACGGCAATAAAAAGACAGAATAAAACGCACGGG
TGTTGGGTCGTTTGTTCATAAACGCGGGGTTCGGTCCCAGGGCTGGCACTCTGTCGATACCCCACCGAGA
CCCCATTGGGGCCAATACGCCCGCGTTTCTTCCTTTTCCCCACCCCACCCCCCAAGTTCGGGTGAAGGCC
CAGGGCTCGCAGCCAACGTCGGGGCGGCAGGCCCTGCCATAGCAGATCTGCGCAGCTGGGGCTCTAGGGG
GTATCCCC
[124 nt withheld, positions 1409-1532]
C
[91 nt withheld, positions 1534-1624]
A
[49 nt withheld, positions 1626-1674]
CCTTTGACGTTGGAGTCCACGTTCTTT
[37 nt withheld, positions 1702-1738]
ACCCTATCTCGGTCTATTCTTTTGATTTATAAGGGATTTTGCCGATTTCGGCCTATTGGTTAAAAAATGA
GCTGATTTAACAAAAATTTAACGCGAATTATCCTCGAGCTACCGGGTAGGGGAGGCGCTTTTCCCAAGGC
AGTCTGGAGCATGCGCTTTAGCAGCCCCGCTGGGCACTTGGCGCTACACAAGTGGCCTCTGGCCTCGCAC
ACATTCCACATCCACCGGTAGGCGCCAACCGGCTCCGTTCTTTGGTGGCCCCTTCGCGCCACCTTCTACT
CCTCCCCTAGTCAGGAAGTTCCCCCCCGCCCCGCAGCTCGCGTCGTGCAGGACGTGACAAATGGAAGTAG
CACGTCTCACTAGTCTCGTGCAGATGGACAGCACCGCTGAGCAATGGAAGCGGGTAGGCCTTTGGGGCAG
CGGCCAATAGCAGCTTTGCTCCTTCGCTTTCTGGGCTCAGAGGCTGGGAAGGGGTGGGTCCGGGGGCGGG
CTCAGGGGCGGGCTCAGGGGCGGGGCGGGCGCCCGAAGGTCCTCCGGAGGCCCGGCATTCTGCACGCTTC
AAAAGCGCACGTCTGCCGCGCTGTTCTCCTCTTCCTCATCTCCGGGCCTTTCGACTCTAGACACGTGTTG
ACAATTAATCATCGGCATAGTATATCGGCATAGTATAATACGACAAGGTGAGGAACTAAACCATGGTGAG
CAAGGGCGAGGAGCTGTTCACCGGGGTGGTGCCCATCCTGGTCGAGCTGGACGGCGACGTAAACGGCCAC
AAGTTCAGCGTGTCCGGCGAGGGCGAGGGCGATGCCACCTACGGCAAGCTGACCCTGAAGTTCATCTGCA
CCACCGGCAAGCTGCCCGTGCCCTGGCCCACCCTCGTGACCACCTTCACCTACGGCGTGCAGTGCTTCGC
CCGCTACCCCGACCACATGAAGCAGCACGACTTCTTCAAGTCCGCCATGCCCGAAGGCTACGTCCAGGAG
CGCACCATCTTCTTCAAGGACGACGGCAACTACAAGACCCGCGCCGAGGTGAAGTTCGAGGGCGACACCC
TGGTGAACCGCATCGAGCTGAAGGGCATCGACTTCAAGGAGGACGGCAACATCCTGGGGCACAAGCTGGA
GTACAACTACAACAGCCACAAGGTCTATATCACCGCCGACAAGCAGAAGAACGGCATCAAGGTGAACTTC
AAGACCCGCCACAACATCGAGGACGGCAGCGTGCAGCTCGCCGACCACTACCAGCAGAACACCCCCATCG
GCGACGGCCCCGTGCTGCTGCCCGACAACCACTACCTGAGCACCCAGTCCGCCCTGAGCAAAGACCCCAA
CGAGAAGCGCGATCACATGGTCCTGCTGGAGTTCGTGACCGCCGCCGGGATCACTCTCGGCATGGACGAG
CTGTACAAGGCCAAGCCTTTGTCTCAAGAAGAATCCACCCTCATTGAAAGAGCAACGGCTACAATCAACA
GCATCCCCATCTCTGAAGACTACAGCGTCGCCAGCGCAGCTCTCTCTAGCGACGGCCGCATCTTCACTGG
TGTCAATGTATATCATTTTACTGGGGGACCTTGTGCAGAACTCGTGGTGCTGGGCACTGCTGCTGCTGCG
GCAGCTGGCAACCTGACTTGTATCGTCGCGATCGGAAATGAGAACAGGGGCATCTTGAGCCCCTGCGGAC
GGTGCCGACAGGTGCTTCTCGATCTGCATCCTGGGATCAAAGCCATAGTGAAGGACAGTGATGGACAGCC
GACGGCAGTTGGGATTCGTGAATTGCTGCCCTCTGGTTATGTGTGGGAGGGCTAAGCACTTCGTGGCCGA
GGAGCAGGACTGACACGTGCTACGAGATTTCGATTCCACCGCCGCCTTCTATGAAAGGTTGGGCTTCGGA
ATCGTTTTCCGGGACGCCGGCTGGATGATCCTCCAGCGCGGGGATCTCATGCTGGAGTTCTTCGCCCACC
CCAACTTGTTTATTGCAGCTTATAATGGTTACAAATAAAGCAATAGCATCACAAATTTCACAAATAAAGC
ATTTTTTTCACTGCATTCTAGTTGTGGTTTGTCCAAACTCATCAATGTATCTTATCATGTCTGTATACCG
TCGACCTCTAGCTAGAGCTTGGCGTAATCATGGTCATAGCTGTTTCCTGTGTGAAATTGTTATCCGCTCA
CAATTCCACACAACATACGAGCCGGAAGCATAAAGTGTAAAGCCTGGGGTGCCTAATGAGTGAGCTAACT
CACATTAATTGCGTTGCGCTCACTGCCCGCTTTCCAGTCGGGAAACCTGTCGTGCCAGCTGCATTAATGA
ATCGGCCAACGCGCGGGGAGAGGCGGTTTGCGTATTGGGCGCTCTTCCGCTTCCTCGCTCACTGACTCGC
TGCGCTCGGTCGTTCGGCTGCGGCGAGCGGTATCAGCTCACTCAAAGGCGGTAATACGGTTATCCACAGA
ATCAGGGGATAACGCAGGAAAGAACATGTGAGCAAAAGGCCAGCAAAAGGCCAGGAACCGTAAAAAGGCC
GCGTTGCTGGCGTTTTTCCATAGGCTCCGCCCCCCTGACGAGCATCACAAAAATCGACGCTCAAGTCAGA
GGTGGCGAAACCCGACAGGACTATAAAGATACCAGGCGTTTCCCCCTGGAAGCTCCCTCGTGCGCTCTCC
TGTTCCGACCCTGCCGCTTACCGGATACCTGTCCGCCTTTCTCCCTTCGGGAAGCGTGGCGCTTTCTCAT
AGCTCACGCTGTAGGTATCTCAGTTCGGTGTAGGTCGTTCGCTCCAAGCTGGGCTGTGTGCACGAACCCC
CCGTTCAGCCCGACCGCTGCGCCTTATCCGGTAACTATCGTCTTGAGTCCAACCCGGTAAGACACGACTT
ATCGCCACTGGCAGCAGCCACTGGTAACAGGATTAGCAGAGCGAGGTATGTAGGCGGTGCTACAGAGTTC
TTGAAGTGGTGGCCTAACTACGGCTACACTAGAAGAACAGTATTTGGTATCTGCGCTCTGCTGAAGCCAG
TTACCTTCGGAAAAAGAGTTGGTAGCTCTTGATCCGGCAAACAAACCACCGCTGGTAGCGGTGGTTTTTT
TGTTTGCAAGCAGCAGATTACGCGCAGAAAAAAAGGATCTCAAGAAGATCCTTTGATCTTTTCTACGGGG
TCTGACGCTCAGTGGAACGAAAACTCACGTTAAGGGATTTTGGTCATGAGATTATCAAAAAGGATCTTCA
CCTAGATCCTTTTAAATTAAAAATGAAGTTTTAAATCAATCTAAAGTATATATGAGTAAACTTGGTCTGA
CAGTTACCAATGCTTAATCAGTGAGGCACCTATCTCAGCGATCTGTCTATTTCGTTCATCCATAGTTGCC
TGACTCCCCGTCGTGTAGATAACTACGATACGGGAGGGCTTACCATCTGGCCCCAGTGCTGCAATGATAC
CGCGAGACCCACGCTCACCGGCTCCAGATTTATCAGCAATAAACCAGCCAGCCGGAAGGGCCGAGCGCAG
AAGTGGTCCTGCAACTTTATCCGCCTCCATCCAGTCTATTAATTGTTGCCGGGAAGCTAGAGTAAGTAGT
TCGCCAGTTAATAGTTTGCGCAACGTTGTTGCCATTGCTACAGGCATCGTGGTGTCACGCTCGTCGTTTG
GTATGGCTTCATTCAGCTTCGGTTCCCAACGATCAAGGCGAGTTACATGATCCCCCATGTTGTGCAAAAA
AGCGGTTAGCTCCTTCGGTCCTCCGATCGTTGTCAGAAGTAAGTTGGCCGCAGTGTTATCACTCATGGTT
ATGGCAGCACTGCATAATTCTCTTACTGTCATGCCATCCGTAAGATGCTTTTCTGTGACTGGTGAGTACT
CAACCAAGTCATTCTGAGAATAGTGTATGCGGCGACCGAGTTGCTCTTGCCCGGCGTCAATACGGGATAA
TACCGCGCCACATAGCAGAACTTTAAAAGTGCTCATCATTGGAAAACGTTCTTCGGGGCGAAAACTCTCA
AGGATCTTACCGCTGTTGAGATCCAGTTCGATGTAACCCACTCGTGCACCCAACTGATCTTCAGCATCTT
TTACTTTCACCAGCGTTTCTGGGTGAGCAAAAACAGGAAGGCAAAATGCCGCAAAAAAGGGAATAAGGGC
GACACGGAAATGTTGAATACTCATACTCTTCCTTTTTCAATATTATTGAAGCATTTATCAGGGTTATTGT
CTCATGAGCGGATACATATTTGAATGTATTTAGAAAAATAAACAAATAGGGGTTCCGCGCACATTTCCCC
GAAAAGTGCCACCTGACGTCGACGGATCGGGAGATCTCCCGATCCCCTATGGTGCACTCTCAGTACAATC
TGCTCTGATGCCGCATAGTTAAGCCAGTATCTGCTCCCTGCTTGTGTGTTGGAGGTCGCTGAGTAGTGCG
CGAGCAAAATTTAAGCTACAACAAGGCAAGGCTTGACCGACAATTGCATGAAGAATCTGCTTAGGGTTAG
GCGTTTTGCGCTGCTTCGCGATGTACGGGCCAGATATACGCGTT
Features (pLannotate 1.2.2; 26 found; start..end, strand, type, name):
      1..380     +  enhancer       CMV enhancer: human cytomegalovirus immediate early enhancer
    381..584     +  promoter       CMV promoter: human cytomegalovirus (CMV) immediate early promoter
    580..613     +  LTR            5' LTR (truncated) (fragment): truncated 5' long terminal repeat (LTR) from HIV-1
    629..647     +  promoter       T7 promoter: promoter for bacteriophage T7 RNA polymerase
    678..698     +  protein_bind   attB1: mutant version of attB; core recombination site for the Gateway® BP reaction BP Clonase™
    704..979     +  CDS            S100B: S100B_HUMAN - Experimental evidence at protein level: Swiss-Prot protein existence level 1. Weakly binds calcium but binds zinc very tightly-distinct binding sites with different affinities exist for both ions on each monomer. Physiological concentrations of potassium ion antagonize the binding of both divalent cations, especially affecting high-affinity calcium-binding sites. Binds to and initiates the activation of STK38 by releasing autoinhibitory intramolecular interactions within the kinase. Interaction with AGER after myocardial infarction may play a role in myocyte apoptosis by activati
    984..1008    -  protein_bind   attB2: mutant version of attB; recombination site for the Gateway® BP reaction BP Clonase™
   1034..1075    +  CDS            V5 tag: epitope tag from simian virus 5
   1159..1207    +  polyA_signal   HSV TK poly(A) signal: herpes simplex virus thymidine kinase polyadenylation signal (Cole and Stacy, 1985)
   1298..1314    -  polyA_signal   bGH poly(A) signal (fragment): bovine growth hormone polyadenylation signal
   1409..1837    +  rep_origin     f1 ori (sequence partly withheld): f1 bacteriophage origin of replication; arrow indicates direction of (+) strand synthesis
   1852..2351    +  promoter       PGK promoter: mouse phosphoglycerate kinase 1 promoter
   2365..2412    +  promoter       EM7 promoter: synthetic bacterial promoter&nbsp
   2431..3147    +  CDS            Emerald: Emerald is a basic (constitutively fluorescent) green fluorescent protein published in 1998, derived from Aequorea victoria. It is reported to be a very rapidly-maturing weak dimer.
   3147..3543    +  CDS            BSD (fragment): blasticidin S deaminase; Aspergillus terreus BSD; confers resistance to blasticidin
   3544..3571    +  CDS            BleoR (fragment): antibiotic-binding protein; Sh ble from Streptoalloteichus hindustanus; confers resistance to bleomycin, phleomycin, and Zeocin™
   3581..3706    +  CDS            ble (fragment): BLE_KLEPN - Experimental evidence at protein level: Swiss-Prot protein existence level 1. Binding protein with a strong affinity to the bleomycin family of antibiotics. Binds to CL990; an antimitotic-antibiotic compound. From Klebsiella pneumoniae.
   3701..3822    +  polyA_signal   SV40 poly(A) signal: SV40 polyadenylation signal
   3895..3911    -  protein_bind   lac operator: The lac repressor binds to the lac operator to inhibit transcription in E. coli. This inhibition can be relieved by adding lactose or isopropyl-β-D-thiogalactopyranoside (IPTG). lac repressor encoded by lacI
   3919..3949    -  promoter       lac promoter: promoter for the E. coli lac operon
   3964..3985    -  protein_bind   CAP binding site: CAP binding activates transcription in the presence of cAMP. E. coli catabolite activator protein
   3998..4090    -  CDS            lacI (fragment): lac repressor; lacI; The lac repressor binds to the lac operator to inhibit transcription in E. coli. This inhibition can be relieved by adding lactose or isopropyl-β-D-thiogalactopyranoside (IPTG).
   4273..4861    -  rep_origin     ori: high-copy-number ColE1/pMB1/pBR322/pUC origin of replication
   5032..5892    -  CDS            AmpR: β-lactamase; bla; confers resistance to ampicillin, carbenicillin, and related antibiotics
   5893..5997    -  promoter       AmpR promoter: bla
   6056..6108    -  misc_feature   bom (fragment): basis of mobility region from pBR322
