[The description below was written by a language model from this plasmid's Addgene catalogue record and pLannotate feature annotations shown in this document.]
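Description:
S100B_pcDNA6.2/EmGFP-Bsd is a mammalian expression plasmid of about 6.3 kb, made by Gateway recombination of the human S100B coding sequence into the Invitrogen pcDNA6.2/EmGFP-Bsd/V5-DEST destination backbone. It is maintained in E. coli through a high-copy ColE1/pUC-type origin and selected with ampicillin via the β-lactamase gene. An f1 origin is also present.

The plasmid carries two independent mammalian expression units. In the first, the CMV immediate-early enhancer and promoter drive the roughly 280 bp S100B open reading frame, which encodes a small calcium- and zinc-binding protein. The insert is flanked by the attB1 and attB2 sites left by the Gateway reaction and is followed by a V5 epitope tag and the HSV thymidine kinase polyadenylation signal. The record does not state whether S100B is read through into the V5 tag or terminates at its own stop codon. A T7 promoter upstream of the insert serves as a sequencing primer site and would allow in vitro transcription. In the second unit, the mouse PGK promoter, with the bacterial EM7 promoter immediately downstream of it, drives Emerald GFP fused to blasticidin S deaminase, ending in an SV40 polyadenylation signal. This fusion marks transfected cells by green fluorescence and permits blasticidin selection. Several short annotations, including the HIV-1 LTR, bleomycin-resistance and lacI fragments, are partial matches rather than functional parts.

The associated publication describes an overexpression screen of chromosome 21 genes for modulators of Sonic hedgehog signalling relevant to Down syndrome, which suggests this plasmid served as the S100B clone in that set.
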