Addgene plasmid #176952: S100B_pcDNA6.2/EmGFP-Bsd
Purpose: Mammalian expression vector encoding S100B and EmGFP-Bsd
Depositing lab: Roger Reeves. Depositing organization: Johns Hopkins University and School of Medicine. Publication: Overexpression screen of chromosome 21 genes reveals modulators of Sonic hedgehog signaling relevant to Down syndrome. Moyer AJ, Fernandez FX, Li Y, Klinedinst DK, Florea LD, Kazuki Y, Oshimura M, Reeves RH. Dis Model Mech. 2023 Apr 1;16(4):dmm049712. doi: 10.1242/dmm.049712. Epub 2023 Apr 13. PubMed 36995257.
Backbone
  Vector backbone: pcDNA6.2/EmGFP-Bsd/V5-DEST
  Backbone manufacturer: Invitrogen (V36620)
  Backbone size w/o insert (bp): 5983
  Vector type: Mammalian Expression
  Selectable markers: EmGFP fused to Blasticidin (bsd)-resistance marker
Growth in bacteria
  Bacterial resistance: Ampicillin, 100 μg/mL
  Growth temperature: 37°C
  Growth strain: DH5alpha
  Copy number: High Copy
Gene/Insert
  Gene/Insert name: S100B (alt names: NEF; S100)
  Species: H. sapiens (human)
  Insert size (bp): 279
  Entrez Gene: S100B (a.k.a. NEF, S100, S100-B, S100beta)
  Promoter: CMV
  Cloning method: Gateway Cloning
  Sequencing primers: 5′ T7; 3′ V5 reverse
Resource information
  A portion of this plasmid was derived from a plasmid made by: Derived from Addgene #53895
Terms and licenses: Academic/Nonprofit Terms; Industry Terms: Not Available to Industry
Depositor comments: S100B (NM_006272) expressed under the control of CMV promoter and EmGFP-Bsd under the control of PGK
How to cite: S100B_pcDNA6.2/EmGFP-Bsd was a gift from Roger Reeves (Addgene plasmid # 176952 ; http://n2t.net/addgene:176952 ; RRID:Addgene_176952)
